Addgene plasmid #171008: EGFP-uTEV1-ACBD5
Purpose: HiLITR protease with ACBD5 C-terminal targeting information (peroxisome)
Depositing lab: Alice Ting. Depositing organization: Stanford University. Publication: An engineered transcriptional reporter of protein localization identifies regulators of mitochondrial and ER membrane protein trafficking in high-throughput CRISPRi screens. Coukos RW, Yao D, Sanchez ML, Strand ET, Olive ME, Udeshi ND, Weissman JS, Carr SA, Bassik MC, Ting AY. Elife. 2021 Aug 20;10. pii: 69142. doi: 10.7554/eLife.69142. PubMed 34414886.
Backbone
  Vector backbone: pCW-Cas9
  Backbone size w/o insert (bp): 8000
  Vector type: Mammalian Expression, Lentiviral, Synthetic Biology
  Selectable markers: EGFP
Growth in bacteria
  Bacterial resistance: Ampicillin, 100 μg/mL
  Growth temperature: 37°C
  Growth strain: NEB Stable
  Copy number: High Copy
Gene/Insert
  Gene/Insert name: EGFP-uTEV1-ACBD5(tmd)
  Species: Synthetic
  Insert size (bp): 1600
  Promoter: pTRE-tight (TetOn)
  Cloning method: Gibson Cloning
Terms and licenses: Academic/Nonprofit Terms; Industry Terms: Not Available to Industry
How to cite: EGFP-uTEV1-ACBD5 was a gift from Alice Ting (Addgene plasmid # 171008 ; http://n2t.net/addgene:171008 ; RRID:Addgene_171008)
