[The description below was written by a language model from this plasmid's Addgene catalogue record and pLannotate feature annotations shown in this document.]
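Description:
EGFP-uTEV1-ACBD5 is a doxycycline-inducible, third-generation-style lentiviral transfer plasmid built on the pCW-Cas9 backbone, encoding the peroxisome-targeted protease component of the HiLITR system, a transcriptional reporter of protein localization. The sequenced plasmid is about 8.6 kb. It is maintained in E. coli through a high-copy ColE1/pUC-type origin and an ampicillin resistance gene. The viral portion carries an RSV promoter driving a truncated HIV-1 5' LTR, the Ψ packaging signal with a gag fragment, the RRE, cPPT/CTS, a WPRE and a self-inactivating ΔU3 3' LTR followed by an SV40 polyadenylation signal. Together these allow packaging of the genomic RNA when helper functions are supplied in trans, and integration of a replication-incompetent provirus into mammalian cells.

The payload is a synthetic fusion of roughly 1.6 kb placed under the tight TRE promoter (seven tet operators upstream of a minimal CMV promoter). It reads EGFP, then the TEV protease variant uTEV1, then a short C-terminal fragment of human ACBD5 containing its transmembrane domain. ACBD5 is a peroxisomal protein, and the record states that this C-terminal segment supplies the peroxisome targeting information. Downstream, a human PGK promoter constitutively expresses the reverse tetracycline transactivator rtTA3, so the single vector provides both halves of a Tet-On system and the protease fusion is made only when doxycycline is present. No drug selection marker for mammalian cells is annotated. EGFP is listed as the selectable marker and also allows visualisation of the fusion's expression and localization. The construct is intended for localization-dependent HiLITR assays, which the associated work applied to CRISPRi screens for regulators of membrane protein trafficking.
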