Features (pLannotate 1.2.2; 27 found; start..end, strand, type, name):
    341..458     -  misc_feature   cPPT/CTS: central polypurine tract and central termination sequence of HIV-1
    499..523     -  CDS            Rev (fragment): human immunodeficiency virus 1 (HIV-1) Rev protein; rev; enhances nuclear export of unspliced and incompletely spliced viral mRNAs
    900..1133    -  misc_feature   RRE: The Rev response element (RRE) of HIV-1 allows for Rev-dependent mRNA export from the nucleus to the cytoplasm.
   1279..1642    -  CDS            HIV-1 gag (fragment): gag protein from human immunodeficiency virus 1; gag
   1626..1751    -  misc_feature   HIV-1 Ψ: packaging signal of human immunodeficiency virus type 1
   1798..1978    -  LTR            5' LTR (truncated): truncated 5' long terminal repeat (LTR) from HIV-1
   1979..2205    -  promoter       RSV promoter: Rous sarcoma virus enhancer/promoter
   2233..2251    -  promoter       T3 promoter: promoter for bacteriophage T3 RNA polymerase
   2296..2312    -  protein_bind   lac operator: The lac repressor binds to the lac operator to inhibit transcription in E. coli. This inhibition can be relieved by adding lactose or isopropyl-β-D-thiogalactopyranoside (IPTG). lac repressor encoded by lacI
   2320..2350    -  promoter       lac promoter: promoter for the E. coli lac operon
   2365..2386    -  protein_bind   CAP binding site: CAP binding activates transcription in the presence of cAMP. E. coli catabolite activator protein
   2399..2491    -  CDS            lacI (fragment): lac repressor; lacI; The lac repressor binds to the lac operator to inhibit transcription in E. coli. This inhibition can be relieved by adding lactose or isopropyl-β-D-thiogalactopyranoside (IPTG).
   2674..3262    -  rep_origin     ori: high-copy-number ColE1/pMB1/pBR322/pUC origin of replication
   3433..4293    -  CDS            AmpR: β-lactamase; bla; confers resistance to ampicillin, carbenicillin, and related antibiotics
   4294..4357    -  promoter       AmpR promoter: bla
   4365..4500    -  rep_origin     SV40 ori: SV40 origin of replication
   4540..4661    -  polyA_signal   SV40 poly(A) signal: SV40 polyadenylation signal
   4733..4966    -  LTR            3' LTR (ΔU3): self-inactivating 3' long terminal repeat (LTR) from HIV-1
   4968..5039    -  CDS            nef (fragment): NEF_HV1Z2 - Experimental evidence at protein level: Swiss-Prot protein existence level 1. Extracellular Nef protein targets CD4(+) T-lymphocytes for apoptosis by interacting with CXCR4 surface receptors. From Human immunodeficiency virus type 1 group M subtype D (isolate Z2/CDC-Z34) (HIV-1).
   5065..5613    -  misc_feature   WPRE (fragment): woodchuck hepatitis virus posttranscriptional regulatory element
   5649..5759    -  CDS            VP48: 3 tandem repeats of the minimal activation domain of herpes simplex virus VP16 (Cheng et al., 2013)
   5689..6386    -  CDS            rtTA3 (fragment): reverse tetracycline transactivator 3 activates expression from Tet-responsive promoters in the presence of doxycycline
   6396..6906    -  promoter       hPGK promoter: human phosphoglycerate kinase 1 promoter
   6924..7025    -  CDS            ACBD5 (fragment): ACBD5_HUMAN - Also known as KIAA1996. Experimental evidence at protein level: Swiss-Prot protein existence level 1. Acyl-CoA binding protein which acts as the peroxisome receptor for pexophagy but is dispensable for aggrephagy and nonselective autophagy. Binds medium- and long-chain acyl-CoA esters. From Homo sapiens (Human).
   7146..7802    -  CDS            TEV protease (fragment): tobacco etch virus protease (Kapust et al., 2001)
   7839..8555    -  CDS            EGFP: EGFP is a basic (constitutively fluorescent) green fluorescent protein published in 1996, derived from Aequorea victoria. It is reported to be a rapidly-maturing weak dimer with moderate acid sensitivity.
   8578..287     -  promoter       tight TRE promoter (across the origin): Tet-responsive promoter PTight, consisting of seven tet operator sequences followed by the minimal CMV promoter
>Addgene plasmid #171008 | EGFP-uTEV1-ACBD5 | addgene full sequence | sequence record 335841 | Addgene NGS Result
CTGCTTATATAGGCCTCCCACCGTACACGCCTACCTCGACATACGTTCTCTATCACTGATAGGGAGTAAA
CTCGACATACGTTCTCTATCACTGATAGGGATAAACTCGACATACGTTCTCTATCACTGATAGGGAGTAA
ACTCGACATACGTTCTCTATCACTGATAGGGAGTAAACTCGACATACGTTCTCTATCACTGATAGGGAGT
AAACTCGACATCGTTCTCTATCACTGATAGGGAGTAAACTCGACATACGTTCTCTATCACTGATAGGGAG
TAAACTCGACATATCGATTCGCGGCCAAAGTGGATCTCTGCTGTCCCTGTAATAAACCCGAAAATTTTGA
ATTTTTGTAATTTGTTTTTGTAATTCTTTAGTTTGTATGTCTGTTGCTATTATGTCTACTATTCTTTCCC
CTGCACTGTACCCCCCAATCCCCCCTTTTCTTTTAAAATTGTGGATGAATACTGCCATTTGTCTCGAGGT
CGAGAATTGTCCCCTCGGGGTTGGGAGGTGGGTCTGAAACGATAATGGTGAATATCCCTGCCTAACTCTA
TTCACTATAGAAAGTACAGCAAAAACTATTCTTAAACCTACCAAGCCTCCTACTATCATTATGAATAATT
TTATATACCACAGCCAATTTGTTATGTTAAACCAATTCCACAAACTTGCCCATTTATCTAATTCCAATAA
TTCTTGTTCATTCTTTTCTTGCTGGTTTTGCGATTCTTCAATTAAGGAGTGTATTAAGCTTGTGTAATTG
TTAATTTCTCTGTCCCACTCCATCCAGGTCGTGTGATTCCAAATCTGTTCCAGAGATTTATTACTCCAAC
TAGCATTCCAAGGCACAGCAGTGGTGCAAATGAGTTTTCCAGAGCAACCCCAAATCCCCAGGAGCTGTTG
ATCCTTTAGGTATCTTTCCACAGCCAGGATTCTTGCCTGGAGCTGCTTGATGCCCCAGACTGTGAGTTGC
AACAGATGCTGTTGCGCCTCAATAGCCCTCAGCAAATTGTTCTGCTGCTGCACTATACCAGACAATAATT
GTCTGGCCTGTACCGTCAGCGTCATTGACGCTGCGCCCATAGTGCTTCCTGCTGCTCCCAAGAACCCAAG
GAACAAAGCTCCTATTCCCACTGCTCTTTTTTCTCTCTGCACCACTCTTCTCTTTGCCTTGGTGGGTGCT
ACTCCTAATGGTTCAATTTTTACTACTTTATATTTATATAATTCACTTCTCCAATTGTCCCTCATATCTC
CTCCTCCAGGTCTGAAGATCAGCGGCCGCTTGCTGTGCGGTGGTCTTACTTTTGTTTTGCTCTTCCTCTA
TCTTGTCTAAAGCTTCCTTGGTGTCTTTTATCTCTATCCTTTGATGCACACAATAGAGGGTTGCTACTGT
ATTATATAATGATCTAAGTTCTTCTGATCCTGTCTGAAGGGATGGTTGTAGCTGTCCCAGTATTTGTCTA
CAGCCTTCTGATGTTTCTAACAGGCCAGGATTAACTGCGAATCGTTCTAGCTCCCTGCTTGCCCATACTA
TATGTTTTAATTTATATTTTTTCTTTCCCCCTGGCCTTAACCGAATTTTTTCCCATCGCGATCTAATTCT
CCCCCGCTTAATACTGACGCTCTCGCACCCATCTCTCTCCTTCTAGCCTCCGCTAGTCAAAATTTTTGGC
GTACTCACCAGTCGCCGCCCCTCGCCTCTTGCCGTGCGCGCTTCAGCAAGCCGAGTCCTGCGTCGAGAGA
GCTCCTCTGGTTTCCCTTTCGCTTTCAAGTCCCTGTTCGGGCGCCACTGCTAGAGATTTTCCACACTGAC
TAAAAGGGTCTGAGGGATCTCTAGTTACCAGAGTCACACAACAGACGGGCACACACTACTTGAAGCACTC
AAGGCAAGCTTTATTGAGGCTTAAGCAGTGGGTTCCCTAGTTAGCCAGAGAGCTCCCAGGCTCAGATCTG
GTCTAACCAGAGAGACCCGTTTATGTATCGAGCTAGGCACTTAAATACAATATCTCTGCAATGCGGCAAT
TCAGTGGTTCGTCCAATCCATGTCAGACCCGTCTGTTGCCTTCCTAATAAGGCACGATCGTACCACCTTA
CTTCCACCAATCGGCATGCACGGTGCTTTTTCTCTCCTTGTAAGGCATGTTGCTAACTCATCGTTACCAT
GTTGCAAGACTACAAGAGTATTGCATAAGACTACATTAAGCTTGCAGCTCCAGCTTTTGTTCCCTTTAGT
GAGGGTTAATTGCGCGCTTGGCGTAATCATGGTCATAGCTGTTTCCTGTGTGAAATTGTTATCCGCTCAC
AATTCCACACAACATACGAGCCGGAAGCATAAAGTGTAAAGCCTGGGGTGCCTAATGAGTGAGCTAACTC
ACATTAATTGCGTTGCGCTCACTGCCCGCTTTCCAGTCGGGAAACCTGTCGTGCCAGCTGCATTAATGAA
TCGGCCAACGCGCGGGGAGAGGCGGTTTGCGTATTGGGCGCTCTTCCGCTTCCTCGCTCACTGACTCGCT
GCGCTCGGTCGTTCGGCTGCGGCGAGCGGTATCAGCTCACTCAAAGGCGGTAATACGGTTATCCACAGAA
TCAGGGGATAACGCAGGAAAGAACATGTGAGCAAAAGGCCAGCAAAAGGCCAGGAACCGTAAAAAGGCCG
CGTTGCTGGCGTTTTTCCATAGGCTCCGCCCCCCTGACGAGCATCACAAAAATCGACGCTCAAGTCAGAG
GTGGCGAAACCCGACAGGACTATAAAGATACCAGGCGTTTCCCCCTGGAAGCTCCCTCGTGCGCTCTCCT
GTTCCGACCCTGCCGCTTACCGGATACCTGTCCGCCTTTCTCCCTTCGGGAAGCGTGGCGCTTTCTCATA
GCTCACGCTGTAGGTATCTCAGTTCGGTGTAGGTCGTTCGCTCCAAGCTGGGCTGTGTGCACGAACCCCC
CGTTCAGCCCGACCGCTGCGCCTTATCCGGTAACTATCGTCTTGAGTCCAACCCGGTAAGACACGACTTA
TCGCCACTGGCAGCAGCCACTGGTAACAGGATTAGCAGAGCGAGGTATGTAGGCGGTGCTACAGAGTTCT
TGAAGTGGTGGCCTAACTACGGCTACACTAGAAGAACAGTATTTGGTATCTGCGCTCTGCTGAAGCCAGT
TACCTTCGGAAAAAGAGTTGGTAGCTCTTGATCCGGCAAACAAACCACCGCTGGTAGCGGTGGTTTTTTT
GTTTGCAAGCAGCAGATTACGCGCAGAAAAAAAGGATCTCAAGAAGATCCTTTGATCTTTTCTACGGGGT
CTGACGCTCAGTGGAACGAAAACTCACGTTAAGGGATTTTGGTCATGAGATTATCAAAAAGGATCTTCAC
CTAGATCCTTTTAAATTAAAAATGAAGTTTTAAATCAATCTAAAGTATATATGAGTAAACTTGGTCTGAC
AGTTACCAATGCTTAATCAGTGAGGCACCTATCTCAGCGATCTGTCTATTTCGTTCATCCATAGTTGCCT
GACTCCCCGTCGTGTAGATAACTACGATACGGGAGGGCTTACCATCTGGCCCCAGTGCTGCAATGATACC
GCGAGACCCACGCTCACCGGCTCCAGATTTATCAGCAATAAACCAGCCAGCCGGAAGGGCCGAGCGCAGA
AGTGGTCCTGCAACTTTATCCGCCTCCATCCAGTCTATTAATTGTTGCCGGGAAGCTAGAGTAAGTAGTT
CGCCAGTTAATAGTTTGCGCAACGTTGTTGCCATTGCTACAGGCATCGTGGTGTCACGCTCGTCGTTTGG
TATGGCTTCATTCAGCTCCGGTTCCCAACGATCAAGGCGAGTTACATGATCCCCCATGTTGTGCAAAAAA
GCGGTTAGCTCCTTCGGTCCTCCGATCGTTGTCAGAAGTAAGTTGGCCGCAGTGTTATCACTCATGGTTA
TGGCAGCACTGCATAATTCTCTTACTGTCATGCCATCCGTAAGATGCTTTTCTGTGACTGGTGAGTACTC
AACCAAGTCATTCTGAGAATAGTGTATGCGGCGACCGAGTTGCTCTTGCCCGGCGTCAATACGGGATAAT
ACCGCGCCACATAGCAGAACTTTAAAAGTGCTCATCATTGGAAAACGTTCTTCGGGGCGAAAACTCTCAA
GGATCTTACCGCTGTTGAGATCCAGTTCGATGTAACCCACTCGTGCACCCAACTGATCTTCAGCATCTTT
TACTTTCACCAGCGTTTCTGGGTGAGCAAAAACAGGAAGGCAAAATGCCGCAAAAAAGGGAATAAGGGCG
ACACGGAAATGTTGAATACTCATACTCTTCCTTTTTCAATATTATTGAAGCATTTATCAGGGTTATTGTC
TCATGAGCGGATACATATTTGAAAGGCCTCCAAAAAAGCCTCCTCACTACTTCTGGAATAGCTCAGAGGC
CGAGGCGGCCTCGGCCTCTGCATAAATAAAAAAAATTAGTCAGCCATGGGGCGGAGAATGGGCGGAACTG
GGCGGAGTTAGGGGCGGGATGGGCGGAGTTAGGGGCGGGATAGCTAGAGCCAGACATGATAAGATACATT
GATGAGTTTGGACAAACCACAACTAGAATGCAGTGAAAAAAATGCTTTATTTGTGAAATTTGTGATGCTA
TTGCTTTATTTGTAACCATTATAAGCTGCAATAAACAAGTTCCTCTCACTCTCTGATATTCATTTCTTTG
CAAGTTATAAATACTGAATAATAAGATGACATGAACTACTACTGCTAGAGATTTTCCACACTGACTAAAA
GGGTCTGAGGGATCTCTAGTTACCAGAGTCACACAACAGACGGGCACACACTACTTGAAGCACTCAAGGC
AAGCTTTATTGAGGCTTAAGCAGTGGGTTCCCTAGTTAGCCAGAGAGCTCCCAGGCTCAGATCTGGTCTA
ACCAGAGAGACCCAGTACAAGCAAAAAGCAGATCTTGTCTTCGTTGGGAGTGAATTAGCCCTTCCAGTCC
CCCCTTTTCTTTTAAAAAGTGGCTAAGATCTACAGCTGCCTTGTAAGTCATTGGTCTTAAAGGTACCTCT
AGTCCGGACGCCGAGGCGAAACAGGCGGGGAGGCGGCCCAAAGGGAGATCCGACTCGTCTGAGGGCGAAG
GCGAAGACGCGGAAGAGGCCGCAGAGCCGGCAGCAGGCCGCGGGAAGGAAGGTCCGCTGGATTGAGGGCC
GAAGGGACGTAGCAGAAGGACGTCCCGCGCAGAATCCAGGTGGCAACACAGGCGAGCAGCCATGGAAAGG
ACGTCAGCTTCCCCGACAACACCACGGAATTGTCAGTGCCCAACAGCCGAGCCCCTGTCCAGCAGCGGGC
AAGGCAGGCGGCGATGAGTTCCGCCGTGGCAATAGGGAGGGGGAAAGCGAAAGTCCCGGAAAGGAGCTGA
CAGGTGGTGGCAATGCCCCAACCAGTGGGGGTTGCGTCAGCAAACACAGTGCACACCACGCCACGTTGCC
TGACAACGGGCCACAACTCCTCATAAAGAGACAGCAACCAGGATTTATACAAGGAGGAGAAAATGAAAGC
CATACGGGAAGCAATAGCATGATACAAAGGCATTAAAGCAGCGTATCCACATAGCGTAAAAGGAGCAACA
TAGTTAAGAATACGATATCTTGGATCGATCCTTACTTAGTTACCCGGGGAGCATGTCAAGGTCAAAATCG
TCAAGAGCGTCAGCAGGCAGCATATCAAGGTCAAAGTCGTCAAGGGCATCGGCTGGGAGCATGTCTAAGT
CAAAATCGTCAAGGGCGTCGGTCGGCCCGCCGCTTTCGCACTTTAGCTGTTTCTCCAGGCCACATATGAT
TAGTTCCAGGCCGAAAAGGAAGGCAGGTTCGGCTCCCTGCCGGTCGAACAGCTCAATTGCTTGTCTCAGA
AGTGGGGGCATAGAATCGGTGGTAGGTGTCTCTCTTTCCTCTTTTGCTACTTGATGCTCCTGTTCCTCCA
ATACGCAGCCCAGTGTAAAGTGGCCCACGGCGGACAGAGCGTACAGTGCGTTCTCCAGGGAGAAGCCTTG
CTGACACAGGAACGCGAGCTGATTTTCCAGGGTTTCGTACTGTTTCTCTGTTGGGCGGGTGCCGAGATGC
ACTTTAGCCCCGTCGCGATGTGAGAGGAGAGCACAGCGGTATGACTTGGCGTTGTTCCGCAGAAAGTCTT
GCCATGACTCGCCTTCCAGGGGGCAGAAGTGGGTATGATGCCTGTCCAGCATCTCGATTGGCAGGGCATC
GAGCAGGGCCCGCTTGTTCTTCACGTGCCAGTACAGGGTAGGCTGCTCAACTCCCAGCTTTTGAGCGAGT
TTCCTTGTCGTCAGGCCTTCGATACCGACACCATTGAGTAATTCCAGAGCTCCGTTTATGACTTTGCTCT
TGTCCAGTCTAGACATGGTGAATTGCTGGGGAGAGAGGTCGGTGATTCGGTCAACGAGGGAGCCGACTGC
CGACGTGCGCTCCGGAGGCTTGCAGAATGCGGAACACCGCGCGGGCAGGAACAGGGCCCACACTACCGCC
CCACACCCCGCCTCCCGCACCGCCCCTTCCCGGCCGCTGCTCTCGGCGCGCCCTGCTGAGCAGCCGCTAT
TGGCCACAGCCCATCGCGGTCGGCGCGCTGCCATTGCTCCCTGGCGCTGTCCGTCTGCGAGGGTACTAGT
GAGACGTGCGGCTTCCGTTTGTCACGTCCGGCACGCCGCGAACCGCAAGGAACCTTCCCGACTTAGGGGC
GGAGCAGGAAGCGTCGCCGGGGGGCCCACAAGGGTAGCGGCGAAGATCCGGGTGACGCTGCGAACGGACG
TGAAGAATGTGCGAGACCCAGGGTCGGCGCCGCTGCGTTTCCCGGAACCACGCCCAGAGCAGCCGCGTCC
CTGCGCAAACCCAGGGCTGCCTTGGAAAAGGCGCAACCCCAACCCCGGATGAATTCGGCCTCAGTTCAGT
TTTCTTCTCCTTCTTTGATAGTATAAATACACCAACCACTGTGCAATAAAAGGCCATATGATGGCAAACG
TTAGCACACCAGGAGACATCTCGAATCCACTACCTGAGCCGGAACTGCCGCTCCCCTCTCCACTCCCAGG
CTTACCAGACCCAGAAGTAGAGCCGCTACCCTCGCCTGATCCGGGCTTGCCAGAACCTGACGTGGAACCG
AATTCCACCATGAAAACTTTATGGCCCCCCCACAATACTGAGTCAGCATTTAATCGCCAACCACTAACCC
ACTGCTGCGCCTCCTGATTTGTCAACAATTCCATGAAGTTTTTCGGCACGCTTGTGAAATAATTGTTTGT
GTTGGTGAAATTCGATGCTGAGTGTATACCAACAATGAACCCATCTCTAGTTGATACTAATGGATTGCCA
CACTGCCCATCCTTGGTTTGAATCCAATGCTTCCAGAATATGCCATCAGATGAAGGGAATGTGCAACTAG
TGTCTGACACCATGCTAGACATGCTCTTAGTTTGGAAGTTGGTTGTCACAAGACATATGCGCTCTTCCCT
TTGTGGCTCTCTAAATTTCAGCTTTTGAGGAAATGGTGGGAAATCCTTAGGCATGCGAATAATTATCATG
TCCCTCCCATCAATGAGGTGTTGTTGCAAAGTCGTGGTGTTCTTGACCTTGAATACACCATGTAGTGATT
GGACCAACAGTGTTCCATTATTTCTTCTAAACAAGTGCTTGTTTGTAATGATGAAGGGACCAAATCCAAT
ACCATACAACGATGTTGTGTGCCCATCAGATTCATTCGTCAAATGACAAATGGTGCTCGATATCGGGTTG
TAATCACGTGGTCCCTTAAACAAGCTTTCTCCGCCTGAACCGGATCCGCCTGTGCCAGATCCAAGGTCCT
TGTACAGCTCGTCCATGCCGAGAGTGATCCCGGCGGCGGTCACGAACTCCAGCAGGACCATGTGATCGCG
CTTCTCGTTGGGGTCTTTGCTCAGGGCGGACTGGGTGCTCAGGTAGTGGTTGTCGGGCAGCAGCACGGGG
CCGTCGCCGATGGGGGTGTTCTGCTGGTAGTGGTCGGCGAGCTGCACGCTGCCGTCCTCGATGTTGTGGC
GGATCTTGAAGTTCACCTTGATGCCGTTCTTCTGCTTGTCGGCCATGATATAGACGTTGTGGCTGTTGTA
GTTGTACTCCAGCTTGTGCCCCAGGATGTTGCCGTCCTCCTTGAAGTCGATGCCCTTCAGCTCGATGCGG
TTCACCAGGGTGTCGCCCTCGAACTTCACCTCGGCGCGGGTCTTGTAGTTGCCGTCGTCCTTGAAGAAGA
TGGTGCGCTCCTGGACGTAGCCTTCGGGCATGGCGGACTTGAAGAAGTCGTGCTGCTTCATGTGGTCGGG
GTAGCGGCTGAAGCACTGCACGCCGTAGGTCAGGGTGGTCACGAGGGTGGGCCAGGGCACGGGCAGCTTG
CCGGTGGTGCAGATGAACTTCAGGGTCAGCTTGCCGTAGGTGGCATCGCCCTCGCCCTCGCCGGACACGC
TGAACTTGTGGCCGTTTACGTCGCCGTCCAGCTCGACCAGGATGGGCACCACCCCGGTGAACAGCTCCTC
GCCCTTGCTCACCATGGTGGCGCTAGCCAATTCTCCAGGCGATCTGACGGTTCACTAAACGAGCT
